>Addgene plasmid #181916 | pLenti-CMV-NGLY1-Puro | addgene full sequence | sequence record 358685 | Addgene NGS Result
AGCGCACGAGGGAGCTTCCAGGGGGAAACGCCTGGTATCTTTATAGTCCTGTCGGGTTTCGCCACCTCTG
ACTTGAGCGTCGATTTTTGTGATGCTCGTCAGGGGGGCGGAGCCTATGGAAAAACGCCAGCAACGCGGCC
TTTTTACGGTTCCTGGCCTTTTGCTGGCCTTTTGCTCACATGTTCTTTCCTGCGTTATCCCCTGATTCTG
TGGATAACCGTATTACCGCCTTTGAGTGAGCTGATACCGCTCGCCGCAGCCGAACGACCGAGCGCAGCGA
GTCAGTGAGCGAGGAAGCGGAAGAGCGCCCAATACGCAAACCGCCTCTCCCCGCGCGTTGGCCGATTCAT
TAATGCAGCTGGCACGACAGGTTTCCCGACTGGAAAGCGGGCAGTGAGCGCAACGCAATTAATGTGAGTT
AGCTCACTCATTAGGCACCCCAGGCTTTACACTTTATGCTTCCGGCTCGTATGTTGTGTGGAATTGTGAG
CGGATAACAATTTCACACAGGAAACAGCTATGACCATGATTACGCCAAGCGCGCAATTAACCCTCACTAA
AGGGAACAAAAGCTGGAGCTGCAAGCTTAATGTAGTCTTATGCAATACTCTTGTAGTCTTGCAACATGGT
AACGATGAGTTAGCAACATGCCTTACAAGGAGAGAAAAAGCACCGTGCATGCCGATTGGTGGAAGTAAGG
TGGTACGATCGTGCCTTATTAGGAAGGCAACAGACGGGTCTGACATGGATTGGACGAACCACTGAATTGC
CGCATTGCAGAGATATTGTATTTAAGTGCCTAGCTCGATACATAAACGGGTCTCTCTGGTTAGACCAGAT
CTGAGCCTGGGAGCTCTCTGGCTAACTAGGGAACCCACTGCTTAAGCCTCAATAAAGCTTGCCTTGAGTG
CTTCAAGTAGTGTGTGCCCGTCTGTTGTGTGACTCTGGTAACTAGAGATCCCTCAGACCCTTTTAGTCAG
TGTGGAAAATCTCTAGCAGTGGCGCCCGAACAGGGACTTGAAAGCGAAAGGGAAACCAGAGGAGCTCTCT
CGACGCAGGACTCGGCTTGCTGAAGCGCGCACGGCAAGAGGCGAGGGGCGGCGACTGGTGAGTACGCCAA
AAATTTTGACTAGCGGAGGCTAGAAGGAGAGAGATGGGTGCGAGAGCGTCAGTATTAAGCGGGGGAGAAT
TAGATCGCGATGGGAAAAAATTCGGTTAAGGCCAGGGGGAAAGAAAAAATATAAATTAAAACATATAGTA
TGGGCAAGCAGGGAGCTAGAACGATTCGCAGTTAATCCTGGCCTGTTAGAAACATCAGAAGGCTGTAGAC
AAATACTGGGACAGCTACAACCATCCCTTCAGACAGGATCAGAAGAACTTAGATCATTATATAATACAGT
AGCAACCCTCTATTGTGTGCATCAAAGGATAGAGATAAAAGACACCAAGGAAGCTTTAGACAAGATAGAG
GAAGAGCAAAACAAAAGTAAGACCACCGCACAGCAAGCGGCCGCTGATCTTCAGACCTGGAGGAGGAGAT
ATGAGGGACAATTGGAGAAGTGAATTATATAAATATAAAGTAGTAAAAATTGAACCATTAGGAGTAGCAC
CCACCAAGGCAAAGAGAAGAGTGGTGCAGAGAGAAAAAAGAGCAGTGGGAATAGGAGCTTTGTTCCTTGG
GTTCTTGGGAGCAGCAGGAAGCACTATGGGCGCAGCGTCAATGACGCTGACGGTACAGGCCAGACAATTA
TTGTCTGGTATAGTGCAGCAGCAGAACAATTTGCTGAGGGCTATTGAGGCGCAACAGCATCTGTTGCAAC
TCACAGTCTGGGGCATCAAGCAGCTCCAGGCAAGAATCCTGGCTGTGGAAAGATACCTAAAGGATCAACA
GCTCCTGGGGATTTGGGGTTGCTCTGGAAAACTCATTTGCACCACTGCTGTGCCTTGGAATGCTAGTTGG
AGTAATAAATCTCTGGAACAGATTTGGAATCACACGACCTGGATGGAGTGGGACAGAGAAATTAACAATT
ACACAAGCTTAATACACTCCTTAATTGAAGAATCGCAAAACCAGCAAGAAAAGAATGAACAAGAATTATT
GGAATTAGATAAATGGGCAAGTTTGTGGAATTGGTTTAACATAACAAATTGGCTGTGGTATATAAAATTA
TTCATAATGATAGTAGGAGGCTTGGTAGGTTTAAGAATAGTTTTTGCTGTACTTTCTATAGTGAATAGAG
TTAGGCAGGGATATTCACCATTATCGTTTCAGACCCACCTCCCAACCCCGAGGGGACCCGACAGGCCCGA
AGGAATAGAAGAAGAAGGTGGAGAGAGAGACAGAGACAGATCCATTCGATTAGTGAACGGATCTCGACGG
TATCGGTTAACTTTTAAAAGAAAAGGGGGGATTGGGGGGTACAGTGCAGGGGAAAGAATAGTAGACATAA
TAGCAACAGACATACAAACTAAAGAATTACAAAAACAAATTACAAAATTCAAAATTTTATCGATAAGCTT
GGGAGTTCCGCGTTACATAACTTACGGTAAATGGCCCGCCTGGCTGACCGCCCAACGACCCCCGCCCATT
GACGTCAATAATGACGTATGTTCCCATAGTAACGCCAATAGGGACTTTCCATTGACGTCAATGGGTGGAG
TATTTACGGTAAACTGCCCACTTGGCAGTACATCAAGTGTATCATATGCCAAGTACGCCCCCTATTGACG
TCAATGACGGTAAATGGCCCGCCTGGCATTATGCCCAGTACATGACCTTATGGGACTTTCCTACTTGGCA
GTACATCTACGTATTAGTCATCGCTATTACCATGGTGATGCGGTTTTGGCAGTACATCAATGGGCGTGGA
TAGCGGTTTGACTCACGGGGATTTCCAAGTCTCCACCCCATTGACGTCAATGGGAGTTTGTTTTGGCACC
AAAATCAACGGGACTTTCCAAAATGTCGTAACAACTCCGCCCCATTGACGCAAATGGGCGGTAGGCGTGT
ACGGTGGGAGGTCTATATAAGCAGAGCTCGTTTAGTGAACCGTCAGATCGCCTGGAGACGCCATCCACGC
TGTTTTGACCTCCATAGAAGACACCGACTCTAGTCCAGTGTGGTGGAATTCTGCAGAT
[1962 nt withheld, positions 3139-5100]
TAAATCCAGCACAGTGGCGGCCGCTCGACAATCAACCTCTGGATTACAAAATTTGTGAAAGATTGACTGG
TATTCTTAACTATGTTGCTCCTTTTACGCTATGTGGATACGCTGCTTTAATGCCTTTGTATCATGCTATT
GCTTCCCGTATGGCTTTCATTTTCTCCTCCTTGTATAAATCCTGGTTGCTGTCTCTTTATGAGGAGTTGT
GGCCCGTTGTCAGGCAACGTGGCGTGGTGTGCACTGTGTTTGCTGACGCAACCCCCACTGGTTGGGGCAT
TGCCACCACCTGTCAGCTCCTTTCCGGGACTTTCGCTTTCCCCCTCCCTATTGCCACGGCGGAACTCATC
GCCGCCTGCCTTGCCCGCTGCTGGACAGGGGCTCGGCTGTTGGGCACTGACAATTCCGTGGTGTTGTCGG
GGAAGCTGACGTCCTTTCCATGGCTGCTCGCCTGTGTTGCCACCTGGATTCTGCGCGGGACGTCCTTCTG
CTACGTCCCTTCGGCCCTCAATCCAGCGGACCTTCCTTCCCGCGGCCTGCTGCCGGCTCTGCGGCCTCTT
CCGCGTCTTCGCCTTCGCCCTCAGACGAGTCGGATCTCCCTTTGGGCCGCCTCCCCGCCTGGAATTCTAC
CGGGTAGGGGAGGCGCTTTTCCCAAGGCAGTCTGGAGCATGCGCTTTAGCAGCCCCGCTGGGCACTTGGC
GCTACACAAGTGGCCTCTGGCCTCGCACACATTCCACATCCACCGGTAGGCGCCAACCGGCTCCGTTCTT
TGGTGGCCCCTTCGCGCCACCTTCTACTCCTCCCCTAGTCAGGAAGTTCCCCCCCGCCCCGCAGCTCGCG
TCGTGCAGGACGTGACAAATGGAAGTAGCACGTCTCACTAGTCTCGTGCAGATGGACAGCACCGCTGAGC
AATGGAAGCGGGTAGGCCTTTGGGGCAGCGGCCAATAGCAGCTTTGCTCCTTCGCTTTCTGGGCTCAGAG
GCTGGGAAGGGGTGGGTCCGGGGGCGGGCTCAGGGGCGGGCTCAGGGGCGGGGCGGGCGCCCGAAGGTCC
TCCGGAGGCCCGGCATTCTGCACGCTTCAAAAGCGCACGTCTGCCGCGCTGTTCTCCTCTTCCTCATCTC
CGGGCCTTTCGACCTGCAGCCCAAGCTTACCATGACCGAGTACAAGCCCACGGTGCGCCTCGCCACCCGC
GACGACGTCCCCAGGGCCGTACGCACCCTCGCCGCCGCGTTCGCCGACTACCCCGCCACGCGCCACACCG
TCGATCCGGACCGCCACATCGAGCGGGTCACCGAGCTGCAAGAACTCTTCCTCACGCGCGTCGGGCTCGA
CATCGGCAAGGTGTGGGTCGCGGACGACGGCGCCGCGGTGGCGGTCTGGACCACGCCGGAGAGCGTCGAA
GCGGGGGCGGTGTTCGCCGAGATCGGCCCGCGCATGGCCGAGTTGAGCGGTTCCCGGCTGGCCGCGCAGC
AACAGATGGAAGGCCTCCTGGCGCCGCACCGGCCCAAGGAGCCCGCGTGGTTCCTGGCCACCGTCGGCGT
CTCGCCCGACCACCAGGGCAAGGGTCTGGGCAGCGCCGTCGTGCTCCCCGGAGTGGAGGCGGCCGAGCGC
GCCGGGGTGCCCGCCTTCCTGGAGACCTCCGCGCCCCGCAACCTCCCCTTCTACGAGCGGCTCGGCTTCA
CCGTCACCGCCGACGTCGAGGTGCCCGAAGGACCGCGCACCTGGTGCATGACCCGCAAGCCCGGTGCCTG
ACGCCCGCCCCACGACCCGCAGCGCCCGACCGAAAGGAGCGCACGACCCCATGCATCTCGAGGGCCCGGT
ACCTTTAAGACCAATGACTTACAAGGCAGCTGTAGATCTTAGCCACTTTTTAAAAGAAAAGGGGGGACTG
GAAGGGCTAGCTCACTCCCAACGAAGACAAGATCTGCTTTTTGCTTGTACTGGGTCTCTCTGGTTAGACC
AGATCTGAGCCTGGGAGCTCTCTGGCTAACTAGGGAACCCACTGCTTAAGCCTCAATAAAGCTTGCCTTG
AGTGCTTCAAGTAGTGTGTGCCCGTCTGTTGTGTGACTCTGGTAACTAGAGATCCCTCAGACCCTTTTAG
TCAGTGTGGAAAATCTCTAGCAGTAGTAGTTCATGTCATCTTATTATTCAGTATTTATAACTTGCAAAGA
AATGAATATCAGAGAGTGAGAGGAACTTGTTTATTGCAGCTTATAATGGTTACAAATAAAGCAATAGCAT
CACAAATTTCACAAATAAAGCATTTTTTTCACTGCATTCTAGTTGTGGTTTGTCCAAACTCATCAATGTA
TCTTATCATGTCTGGCTCTAGCTATCCCGCCCCTAACTCCGCCCATCCCGCCCCTAACTCCGCCCAGTTC
CGCCCATTCTCCGCCCCATGGCTGACTAATTTTTTTTATTTATGCAGAGGCCGAGGCCGCCTCGGCCTCT
GAGCTATTCCAGAAGTAGTGAGGAGGCTTTTTTGGAGGCCTAGGGACGTACCCAATTCGCCCTATAGTGA
GTCGTATTACGCGCGCTCACTGGCCGTCGTTTTACAACGTCGTGACTGGGAAAACCCTGGCGTTACCCAA
CTTAATCGCCTTGCAGCACATCCCCCTTTCGCCAGCTGGCGTAATAGCGAAGAGGCCCGCACCGATCGCC
CTTCCCAACAGTTGCGCAGCCTGAATGGCGAATGGG
[124 nt withheld, positions 7797-7920]
C
[91 nt withheld, positions 7922-8012]
A
[49 nt withheld, positions 8014-8062]
CCTTTGACGTTGGAGTCCACGTTCTTT
[37 nt withheld, positions 8090-8126]
ACCCTATCTCGGTCTATTCTTTTGATTTATAAGGGATTTTGCCGATTTCGGCCTATTGGTTAAAAAATGA
GCTGATTTAACAAAAATTTAACGCGAATTTTAACAAAATATTAACGCTTACAATTTAGGTGGCACTTTTC
GGGGAAATGTGCGCGGAACCCCTATTTGTTTATTTTTCTAAATACATTCAAATATGTATCCGCTCATGAG
ACAATAACCCTGATAAATGCTTCAATAATATTGAAAAAGGAAGAGTATGAGTATTCAACATTTCCGTGTC
GCCCTTATTCCCTTTTTTGCGGCATTTTGCCTTCCTGTTTTTGCTCACCCAGAAACGCTGGTGAAAGTAA
AAGATGCTGAAGATCAGTTGGGTGCACGAGTGGGTTACATCGAACTGGATCTCAACAGCGGTAAGATCCT
TGAGAGTTTTCGCCCCGAAGAACGTTTTCCAATGATGAGCACTTTTAAAGTTCTGCTATGTGGCGCGGTA
TTATCCCGTATTGACGCCGGGCAAGAGCAACTCGGTCGCCGCATACACTATTCTCAGAATGACTTGGTTG
AGTACTCACCAGTCACAGAAAAGCATCTTACGGATGGCATGACAGTAAGAGAATTATGCAGTGCTGCCAT
AACCATGAGTGATAACACTGCGGCCAACTTACTTCTGACAACGATCGGAGGACCGAAGGAGCTAACCGCT
TTTTTGCACAACATGGGGGATCATGTAACTCGCCTTGATCGTTGGGAACCGGAGCTGAATGAAGCCATAC
CAAACGACGAGCGTGACACCACGATGCCTGTAGCAATGGCAACAACGTTGCGCAAACTATTAACTGGCGA
ACTACTTACTCTAGCTTCCCGGCAACAATTAATAGACTGGATGGAGGCGGATAAAGTTGCAGGACCACTT
CTGCGCTCGGCCCTTCCGGCTGGCTGGTTTATTGCTGATAAATCTGGAGCCGGTGAGCGTGGGTCTCGCG
GTATCATTGCAGCACTGGGGCCAGATGGTAAGCCCTCCCGTATCGTAGTTATCTACACGACGGGGAGTCA
GGCAACTATGGATGAACGAAATAGACAGATCGCTGAGATAGGTGCCTCACTGATTAAGCATTGGTAACTG
TCAGACCAAGTTTACTCATATATACTTTAGATTGATTTAAAACTTCATTTTTAATTTAAAAGGATCTAGG
TGAAGATCCTTTTTGATAATCTCATGACCAAAATCCCTTAACGTGAGTTTTCGTTCCACTGAGCGTCAGA
CCCCGTAGAAAAGATCAAAGGATCTTCTTGAGATCCTTTTTTTCTGCGCGTAATCTGCTGCTTGCAAACA
AAAAAACCACCGCTACCAGCGGTGGTTTGTTTGCCGGATCAAGAGCTACCAACTCTTTTTCCGAAGGTAA
CTGGCTTCAGCAGAGCGCAGATACCAAATACTGTTCTTCTAGTGTAGCCGTAGTTAGGCCACCACTTCAA
GAACTCTGTAGCACCGCCTACATACCTCGCTCTGCTAATCCTGTTACCAGTGGCTGCTGCCAGTGGCGAT
AAGTCGTGTCTTACCGGGTTGGACTCAAGACGATAGTTACCGGATAAGGCGCAGCGGTCGGGCTGAACGG
GGGGTTCGTGCACACAGCCCAGCTTGGAGCGAACGACCTACACCGAACTGAGATACCTACAGCGTGAGCT
ATGAGAAAGCGCCACGCTTCCCGAAGGGAGAAAGGCGGACAGGTATCCGGTAAGCGGCAGGGTCGGAACA
GGAG
Features (pLannotate 1.2.2; 28 found; start..end, strand, type, name):
    305..397     +  CDS            lacI (fragment): lac repressor; lacI; The lac repressor binds to the lac operator to inhibit transcription in E. coli. This inhibition can be relieved by adding lactose or isopropyl-β-D-thiogalactopyranoside (IPTG).
    410..431     +  protein_bind   CAP binding site: CAP binding activates transcription in the presence of cAMP. E. coli catabolite activator protein
    446..476     +  promoter       lac promoter: promoter for the E. coli lac operon
    484..500     +  protein_bind   lac operator: The lac repressor binds to the lac operator to inhibit transcription in E. coli. This inhibition can be relieved by adding lactose or isopropyl-β-D-thiogalactopyranoside (IPTG). lac repressor encoded by lacI
    545..563     +  promoter       T3 promoter: promoter for bacteriophage T3 RNA polymerase
    591..817     +  promoter       RSV promoter: Rous sarcoma virus enhancer/promoter
    818..998     +  LTR            5' LTR (truncated): truncated 5' long terminal repeat (LTR) from HIV-1
   1045..1170    +  misc_feature   HIV-1 Ψ: packaging signal of human immunodeficiency virus type 1
   1154..1517    +  CDS            HIV-1 gag (fragment): gag protein from human immunodeficiency virus 1; gag
   1663..1896    +  misc_feature   RRE: The Rev response element (RRE) of HIV-1 allows for Rev-dependent mRNA export from the nucleus to the cytoplasm.
   2273..2373    +  CDS            Rev (fragment): human immunodeficiency virus 1 (HIV-1) Rev protein; rev; enhances nuclear export of unspliced and incompletely spliced viral mRNAs
   2392..2508    +  misc_feature   cPPT/CTS: central polypurine tract and central termination sequence of HIV-1
   2531..2834    +  enhancer       CMV enhancer: human cytomegalovirus immediate early enhancer
   2835..3038    +  promoter       CMV promoter: human cytomegalovirus (CMV) immediate early promoter
   3139..5100    +  CDS            NGLY1 (sequence withheld): NGLY1_HUMAN - Also known as PNG1. Experimental evidence at protein level: Swiss-Prot protein existence level 1. Specifically deglycosylates the denatured form of N-linked glycoproteins in the cytoplasm and assists their proteasome-mediated degradation. Cleaves the beta-aspartyl-glucosamine (GlcNAc) of the glycan and the amide side chain of Asn, converting Asn to Asp. Prefers proteins containing high-mannose over those bearing complex type oligosaccharides. Can recognize misfolded proteins in the endoplasmic reticulum that are exported to the cytosol to be destroyed and deglycosylate them, whil
   5130..5718    +  misc_feature   WPRE: woodchuck hepatitis virus posttranscriptional regulatory element
   5732..6231    +  promoter       PGK promoter: mouse phosphoglycerate kinase 1 promoter
   6252..6851    +  CDS            PuroR: puromycin N-acetyltransferase; pac from Streptomyces alboniger; confers resistance to puromycin
   6919..7056    +  CDS            nef (fragment): NEF_HV1LA - Experimental evidence at protein level: Swiss-Prot protein existence level 1. Extracellular Nef protein targets CD4(+) T-lymphocytes for apoptosis by interacting with CXCR4 surface receptors. From Human immunodeficiency virus type 1 group M subtype B (isolate Lai) (HIV-1).
   7042..7222    +  LTR            5' LTR (truncated): truncated 5' long terminal repeat (LTR) from HIV-1
   7294..7415    +  polyA_signal   SV40 poly(A) signal: SV40 polyadenylation signal
   7455..7590    +  rep_origin     SV40 ori: SV40 origin of replication
   7611..7629    -  promoter       T7 promoter: promoter for bacteriophage T7 RNA polymerase
   7637..7792    +  CDS            lacZα (fragment): LacZα fragment of β-galactosidase; lacZ fragment
   7797..8225    +  rep_origin     f1 ori (sequence partly withheld): f1 bacteriophage origin of replication; arrow indicates direction of (+) strand synthesis
   8278..8382    +  promoter       AmpR promoter: bla
   8383..9243    +  CDS            AmpR: β-lactamase; bla; confers resistance to ampicillin, carbenicillin, and related antibiotics
   9414..122     +  rep_origin     ori (across the origin): high-copy-number ColE1/pMB1/pBR322/pUC origin of replication
