[The description below was written by a language model from this plasmid's Addgene catalogue record and pLannotate feature annotations shown in this document.]
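Description:
pLenti-CMV-NGLY1-Puro is a 9.9 kb lentiviral transfer plasmid for expressing human N-glycanase 1 (NGLY1) in mammalian cells. It was made by Gibson cloning of the roughly 2 kb NGLY1 coding sequence into the pLenti-CMV-Puro-DEST backbone. In bacteria it replicates from a high-copy ColE1/pUC-type origin and is selected with ampicillin through the β-lactamase gene. The backbone also carries an f1 origin, an SV40 origin, T3 and T7 promoters, and remnants of lac sequences.

The viral portion has the layout of a Tat-independent HIV-1-based vector. An RSV promoter fused to a truncated 5' LTR drives genomic RNA synthesis in packaging cells. It is followed by the Ψ packaging signal with a gag fragment, the Rev response element for Rev-dependent nuclear export, and the cPPT/CTS, which aids nuclear import of the reverse-transcribed genome. Downstream, the CMV immediate-early enhancer and promoter drive the NGLY1 open reading frame; no epitope tag or fluorescent reporter is annotated. A WPRE follows the gene to enhance transcript stability and expression. A separate mouse PGK promoter drives puromycin N-acetyltransferase, so stably transduced cells can be selected with puromycin. The cassette ends with a truncated LTR (labelled by the annotation tool as a 5' LTR but in the 3' position) and an SV40 polyadenylation signal.

NGLY1 is a cytosolic enzyme that removes N-linked glycans from misfolded glycoproteins destined for proteasomal degradation. The construct suits stable overexpression or re-expression of NGLY1, and the associated publication concerns regulation of ferroptosis by the NGLY1/NFE2L1 pathway.
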