Addgene plasmid #181916: pLenti-CMV-NGLY1-Puro
Purpose: Lentiviral plasmid that directs the expression of NGLY1 in mammalian cells.
Depositing lab: Scott Dixon. Depositing organization: Stanford University. Publication: Ferroptosis regulation by the NGLY1/NFE2L1 pathway. Forcina GC, Pope L, Murray M, Dong W, Abu-Remaileh M, Bertozzi CR, Dixon SJ. Proc Natl Acad Sci U S A. 2022 Mar 15;119(11):e2118646119. doi: 10.1073/pnas.2118646119. Epub 2022 Mar 10. PubMed 35271393.
Backbone
  Vector backbone: pLenti-CMV-Puro-DEST
  Backbone size w/o insert (bp): 7915
  Total vector size (bp): 9880
  Vector type: Mammalian Expression, Lentiviral
  Selectable markers: Puromycin
Growth in bacteria
  Bacterial resistance: Ampicillin, 100 μg/mL
  Growth temperature: 37°C
  Growth strain: NEB Stable
  Copy number: High Copy
Gene/Insert
  Gene/Insert name: N-glycanase 1 (alt name: NGLY1)
  Species: H. sapiens (human)
  Insert size (bp): 1965
  Entrez Gene: NGLY1 (a.k.a. CDDG, CDG1V, PNG-1, PNG1, PNGase)
  Promoter: CMV
  Cloning method: Gibson Cloning
  Sequencing primers: 5′ CTCACGGGGATTTCCAAGTC; 3′ CATTAAAGCAGCGTATCC
Terms and licenses: Academic/Nonprofit Terms; Industry Terms: Not Available to Industry
How to cite: pLenti-CMV-NGLY1-Puro was a gift from Scott Dixon (Addgene plasmid # 181916 ; http://n2t.net/addgene:181916 ; RRID:Addgene_181916)
